>Addgene plasmid #242991 | pSBbi-FAP-GFP-KDEL | addgene full sequence | sequence record 493000 | Addgene NGS Result
CACGCGGGCTCCTTGGGCCGGTGCGGCGCCAGGAGGCCTTCCATCTGTTGCTGCGCGGCCAGCCGGGAAC
CGCTCAACTCGGCCATGCGCGGGCCGATCTCGGCGAACACCGCCCCCGCTTCGACGCTCTCCGGCGTGGT
CCAGACCGCCACCGCGGCGCCGTCGTCCGCGACCCACACCTTGCCGATGTCGAGCCCGACGCGCGTGAGG
AAGAGTTCTTGCAGCTCGGTGACCCGCTCGATGTGGCGGTCCGGATCGACGGTGTGGCGCGTGGCGGGGT
AGTCGGCGAACGCGGCGGCGAGGGTGCGTACGGCCCTGGGGACGTCGTCGCGGGTGGCGAGGCGCACCGT
GGGCTTGTACTCGGTCATGGTGGCCTCAGGTGCAGAGGTTTCTACAGGGAAAGAGAGAAAGGCTACAGTT
AGTTTGCTGTGATGATGCTAAGTGCCGAGGTCAGATGTCTATGGATTGTACACGGAATCCCAACGCAGGA
ACCAAAAAACACTCACCCAAAAAAATGGCGCTAAGGCCGAGAGAAAGGCGAAGTTCCGTCTACGGCTATA
TACCTTGAAACAGGGGCGGCAGAAGTGACGCAACGCGGTTGCGCGGACGGCTTCCTGTGTTTTCATTGGT
CGAAGCGTTCTGCGCGTGCGCAGAGATTCCCCAGGGAAGGCGGGCCCTCTTCCGAATGTCCAATCCGGAC
ATTCTTCCGGTTGGACCTCCGCGGTCAGCGCTGTGCCCGGCGAGAGATCACGTGGGGCGCGGAGGCGGTG
CTGCTGGGGCACGGCCGTCCAGCCTCGGCGGCCATATTTTTGAGGGGCTGTTCATCTCGTTCACACGCTC
TGTCCGCCATGTTTGTGAGTGGAAGCGCCATTACCCCTTCAAGCGACTGAAGGCTGCAGGGCCTCTGGTG
GCCCGCATGGGGAGACCAGACCCGCCAGGCCCGCCTTTCCGCACTCAGTCCGGGCTTACTTTATTTTGTG
AGACAGGGTCTCGCCTAGAGGCTCCGGTGCCCGTCAGTGGGCAGAGCGCACATCGCCCACAGTCCCCGAG
AAGTTGGGGGGAGGGGTCGGCAATTGAACCGGTGCCTAGAGAAGGTGGCGCGGGGTAAACTGGGAAAGTG
ATGTCGTGTACTGGCTCCGCCTTTTTCCCGAGGGTGGGGGAGAACCGTATATAAGTGCAGTAGTCGCCGT
GAACGTTCTTTTTCGCAACGGGTTTGCCGCCAGAACACAGGTAAGTGCCGTGTGTGGTTCCCGCGGGCCT
GGCCTCTTTACGGGTTATGGCCCTTGCGTGCCTTGAATTACTTCCACGCCCCTGGCTGCAGTACGTGATT
CTTGATCCCGAGCTTCGGGTTGGAAGTGGGTGGGAGAGTTCGAGGCCTTGCGCTTAAGGAGCCCCTTCGC
CTCGTGCTTGAGTTGAGGCCTGGCTTGGGCGCTGGGGCCGCCGCGTGCGAATCTGGTGGCACCTTCGCGC
CTGTCTCGCTGCTTTCGATAAGTCTCTAGCCATTTAAAATTTTTGATGACCTGCTGCGACGCTTTTTTTC
TGGCAAGATAGTCTTGTAAATGCGGGCCAAGATCTGCACACTGGTATTTCGGTTTTTGGGGCCGCGGGCG
GCGACGGGGCCCGTGCGTCCCAGCGCACATGTTCGGCGAGGCGGGGCCTGCGAGCGCGGCCACCGAGAAT
CGGACGGGGGTAGTCTCAAGCTGGCCGGCCTGCTCTGGTGCCTGGCCTCGCGCCGCCGTGTATCGCCCCG
CCCTGGGCGGCAAGGCTGGCCCGGTCGGCACCAGTTGCGTGAGCGGAAAGATGGCCGCTTCCCGGCCCTG
CTGCAGGGAGCTCAAAATGGAGGACGCGGCGCTCGGGAGAGCGGGCGGGTGAGTCACCCACACAAAGGAA
AAGGGCCTTTCCGTCCTCAGCCGTCGCTTCATGTGACTCCACGGAGTACCGGGCGCCGTCCAGGCACCTC
GATTAGTTCTCGAGCTTTTGGAGTACGTCGTCTTTAGGTTGGGGGGAGGGGTTTTATGCGATGGAGTTTC
CCCATACTGAGTGGGTGGAGACTGAAGTTAGGCCAGCTTGGCACTTGATGTAATTCTCCTTGGAATTTGC
CCTTTTTGAGTTTGGATCTTGGTTCATTCTCAAGCCTCAGACAGTGGTTCAAAGTTTTTTTCTTCCATTT
AAGGTGTCGTGAAAACTACCCCAAGCTGGCCTCTGAGGCCACCATGGAGACAGACACACTCCTGCTATGG
GTACTGCTGCTCTGGGTTCCAGGTTCCACTGGTGACGAATTCGGCCTTTCTGGCCTGCAAGTCCAGTTGC
AAGAATCTGGACCTGGTTTGGTTAAACCATCTGAGACACTTTCCCTAACCTGCACAGTCAGTGGCGCATC
AATTTCCTCCTCGCACTATTATTGGGGTTGGATTAGACAACCACCTGGAAAGGGCCCAGAGTGGATAGGG
TCTATGTACTACTCGGGTAGAACTTACTATAATCCTGCCTTGAAGTCACGTGTTACCATATCCTCTGATA
AGTCAAAAAACCAATTCTTTTTAAAACTCACTAGCGTTACCGCTGCTGATACAGCTGTCTATTATGCTGC
CCGTGAGGGCCCAACGCATTATTATGATAATTCAGGCCCAATACCTAGCGATGAGTATTTTCAACATTGG
GGCCAGGGCACTTTAGTTACAGTTTCCGGTGGTGGCGGCTCTGGTGGCGGTGGCAGCGGCGGTGGTGGTT
CCGGAGGCGGCGGTTCTCAGGTGCAGCTGCAGGAGTCGGGCCCAGGACTGGTGAAGCCTTCGGAGACCCT
GTCCCTCACCTGCACTGTCTCTGGTGCCTCCATCAGCAGTAGTCATTACTACTGGGGCTGGATTCGCCAG
CCCCCAGGGAAGGGGCCTGAGTGGATTGGGAGTATGTATTATAGTGGGAGAACGTACTACAACCCGGCCC
TCAAGAGTCGAGTCACCATATCATCAGACAAGTCGAAGAACCAGTTCTTCTTGAAGTTGACCTCTGTAAC
CGCCGCGGACACGGCCGTGTATTACGCTGCGAGGGAGGGACCCACACATTACTATGATAATAGTGGTCCA
ATACCTTCGGATGAGTATTTCCAGCACTGGGGCCAGGGTACCCTGGTCACTGTCTCCGCGGCCGGTCTGG
CCCATATGGGAGGCGGTGGGTCTGGTGGCGGTGGCAGCACCGGTATGGTGAGCAAGGGCGAGGAGCTGTT
CACCGGGGTGGTGCCCATCCTGGTCGAGCTGGACGGCGACGTAAACGGCCACAAGTTCAGCGTGTCCGGC
GAGGGCGAGGGCGATGCCACCTACGGCAAGCTGACCCTGAAGTTCATCTGCACCACCGGCAAGCTGCCCG
TGCCCTGGCCCACCCTCGTGACCACCCTGACCTACGGCGTGCAGTGCTTCAGCCGCTACCCCGACCACAT
GAAGCAGCACGACTTCTTCAAGTCCGCCATGCCCGAAGGCTACGTCCAGGAGCGCACCATCTTCTTCAAG
GACGACGGCAACTACAAGACCCGCGCCGAGGTGAAGTTCGAGGGCGACACCCTGGTGAACCGCATCGAGC
TGAAGGGCATCGACTTCAAGGAGGACGGCAACATCCTGGGGCACAAGCTGGAGTACAACTACAACAGCCA
CAACGTCTATATCATGGCCGACAAGCAGAAGAACGGCATCAAGGTGAACTTCAAGATCCGCCACAACATC
GAGGACGGCAGCGTGCAGCTCGCCGACCACTACCAGCAGAACACCCCCATCGGCGACGGCCCCGTGCTGC
TGCCCGACAACCACTACCTGAGCACCCAGTCCGCCCTGAGCAAAGACCCCAACGAGAAGCGCGATCACAT
GGTCCTGCTGGAGTTCGTGACCGCCGCCGGGATCACTCTCGGCATGGACGAGCTGTACAAGCTCGAGAAG
GATGAACTGTAATCTAGAGCTCGCTGATCAGCCTCGACTGTGCCTTCTAGTTGCCAGCCATCTGTTGTTT
GCCCCTCCCCCGTGCCTTCCTTGACCCTGGAAGGTGCCACTCCCACTGTCCTTTCCTAATAAAATGAGGA
AATTGCATCGCATTGTCTGAGTAGGTGTCATTCTATTCTGGGGGGTGGGGTGGGGCAGGACAGCAAGGGG
GAGGATTGGGAAGACAATAGCAGGCATGCTGGGGATGCGGTGGGCTCTATGGCTTCTGAGGCGGAAAGAA
CCAGCTGGGCCTACTAGATAGCGGACCCCTTACCGAAACATCGCCGCATTCTGCAGAGGAGTCGAACTTA
GTGTATGTAAACTTCTGACCCACTGGAATTGTGATACAGTGAATTATAAGTGAAATAATCTGTCTGTAAA
CAATTGTTGGAAAAATGACTTGTGTCATGCACAAAGTAGATGTCCTAACTGACTTGCCAAAACTATTGTT
TGTTAACAAGAAATTTGTGGAGTAGTTGAAAAACGAGTTTTAATGACTCCAACTTAAGTGTATGTAAACT
TCCGACTTCAACTGTATAGGGATCCAATTTTAACAAAATATTAACGCTTACAATTTCCTGATGCGGTATT
TTCTCCTTACGCATCTGTGCGGTATTTCACACCGCATCAGGTGGCACTTTTCGGGGAAATGTGCGCGGAA
CCCCTATTTGTTTATTTTTCTAAATACATTCAAATATGTATCCGCTCATGAGACAATAACCCTGATAAAT
GCTTCAATAATATTGAAAAAGGAAGAGTATGAGTATTCAACATTTCCGTGTCGCCCTTATTCCCTTTTTT
GCGGCATTTTGCCTTCCTGTTTTTGCTCACCCAGAAACGCTGGTGAAAGTAAAAGATGCTGAAGATCAGT
TGGGTGCACGAGTGGGTTACATCGAACTGGATCTCAACAGCGGTAAGATCCTTGAGAGTTTTCGCCCCGA
AGAACGTTTTCCAATGATGAGCACTTTTAAAGTTCTGCTATGTGGCGCGGTATTATCCCGTATTGACGCC
GGGCAAGAGCAACTCGGTCGCCGCATACACTATTCTCAGAATGACTTGGTTGAGTACTCACCAGTCACAG
AAAAGCATCTTACGGATGGCATGACAGTAAGAGAATTATGCAGTGCTGCCATAACCATGAGTGATAACAC
TGCGGCCAACTTACTTCTGACAACGATCGGAGGACCGAAGGAGCTAACCGCTTTTTTGCACAACATGGGG
GATCATGTAACTCGCCTTGATCGTTGGGAACCGGAGCTGAATGAAGCCATACCAAACGACGAGCGTGACA
CCACGATGCCTGTAGCAATGGCAACAACGTTGCGCAAACTATTAACTGGCGAACTACTTACTCTAGCTTC
CCGGCAACAATTAATAGACTGGATGGAGGCGGATAAAGTTGCAGGACCACTTCTGCGCTCGGCCCTTCCG
GCTGGCTGGTTTATTGCTGATAAATCTGGAGCCGGTGAGCGTGGGTCTCGCGGTATCATTGCAGCACTGG
GGCCAGATGGTAAGCCCTCCCGTATCGTAGTTATCTACACGACGGGGAGTCAGGCAACTATGGATGAACG
AAATAGACAGATCGCTGAGATAGGTGCCTCACTGATTAAGCATTGGTAACTGTCAGACCAAGTTTACTCA
TATATACTTTAGATTGATTTAAAACTTCATTTTTAATTTAAAAGGATCTAGGTGAAGATCCTTTTTGATA
ATCTCATGACCAAAATCCCTTAACGTGAGTTTTCGTTCCACTGAGCGTCAGACCCCGTAGAAAAGATCAA
AGGATCTTCTTGAGATCCTTTTTTTCTGCGCGTAATCTGCTGCTTGCAAACAAAAAAACCACCGCTACCA
GCGGTGGTTTGTTTGCCGGATCAAGAGCTACCAACTCTTTTTCCGAAGGTAACTGGCTTCAGCAGAGCGC
AGATACCAAATACTGTTCTTCTAGTGTAGCCGTAGTTAGGCCACCACTTCAAGAACTCTGTAGCACCGCC
TACATACCTCGCTCTGCTAATCCTGTTACCAGTGGCTGCTGCCAGTGGCGATAAGTCGTGTCTTACCGGG
TTGGACTCAAGACGATAGTTACCGGATAAGGCGCAGCGGTCGGGCTGAACGGGGGGTTCGTGCACACAGC
CCAGCTTGGAGCGAACGACCTACACCGAACTGAGATACCTACAGCGTGAGCTATGAGAAAGCGCCACGCT
TCCCGAAGGGAGAAAGGCGGACAGGTATCCGGTAAGCGGCAGGGTCGGAACAGGAGAGCGCACGAGGGAG
CTTCCAGGGGGAAACGCCTGGTATCTTTATAGTCCTGTCGGGTTTCGCCACCTCTGACTTGAGCGTCGAT
TTTTGTGATGCTCGTCAGGGGGGCGGAGCCTATGGAAAAACGCCAGCAACGCGGCCTTTTTACGGTTCCT
GGCCTTTTGCTGGCCTTTTGCTCACATGTTCTTTCCTGCGTTATCCCCTGATTCTGTGGATAACCGTATT
ACCGCCTTTGAGTGAGCTGATACCGCTCGCCGCAGCCGAACGACCGAGCGCAGCGAGTCAGTGAGCGAGG
AAGCGGATCCCTATACAGTTGAAGTCGGAAGTTTACATACACCTTAGCCAAATACATTTAAACTCACTTT
TTCACAATTCCTGACATTTAATCCTAGTAAAAATTCCCTGTCTTAGGTCAGTTAGGATCACCACTTTATT
TTAAGAATGTGAAATATCAGAATAATAGTAGAGAGAATGATTCATTTCAGCTTTTATTTCTTTCATCACA
TTCCCAGTGGGTCAGAAGTTTACATACACTCGACTCCTCTGCAGAATGCGGCGATGTTTCGGTAAGGGGT
CCCGAGTAGCTAGTTCATGGCAGCCAGCATATGGCATATGTTGCCAAACTCTAAACCAAATACTCATTCT
GATGTTTTAAATGATTTGCCCTCCCATATGTCCTTCCGAGTGAGAGACACAAAAAATTCCAACACACTAT
TGCAATGAAAATAAATTTCCTTTATTAGCCAGAAGTCAGATGCTCAAGGGGCTTCATGATGTCCCCATAA
TTTTTGGCAGAGGGAAAAAGATCTCAGTGGTATTTGTGAGCCAGGGCATTGGCCACACCAGCCACCACCT
TCTGATAGGCAGCCTGCACCTGAGGAGTGAATTCACGACAGGCCTTCGAATCAGGCACCGGGCTTGCGGG
TCATGCACCAGGTGCGCGGTCCTTCGGGCACCTCGACGTCGGCGGTGACGGTGAAGCCGAGCCGCTCGTA
GAAGGGGAGGTTGCGGGGCGCGGAGGTCTCCAGGAAGGCGGGCACCCCGGCGCGCTCGGCCGCCTCCACT
CCGGGGAGCACGACGGCGCTGCCCAGACCCTTGCCCTGGTGGTCGGGCGAGACGCCGACGGTGGCCAGGA
AC
Features (pLannotate 1.2.2; 18 found; start..end, strand, type, name):
   1001..2182    +  promoter       EF-1α promoter: strong constitutive promoter for human elongation factor EF-1α
   2214..2276    +  sig_peptide    Igκ leader: leader sequence from mouse immunoglobulin κ light chain
   2235..2594    +  CDS            IGHV4-39: HV439_HUMAN - Experimental evidence at protein level: Swiss-Prot protein existence level 1. V region of the variable domain of immunoglobulin heavy chains that participates in the antigen recognition (PubMed:24600447). Immunoglobulins, also known as antibodies, are membrane-bound or secreted glycoproteins produced by B lymphocytes. In the recognition phase of humoral immunity, the membrane-bound immunoglobulins serve as receptors which, upon binding of a specific antigen, trigger the clonal expansion and differentiation of B lymphocytes into immunoglobulins- secreting plasma cells. Secreted im
   2643..2687    +  CDS            IGHJ1 (fragment): HJ01_HUMAN - Protein predicted: Swiss-Prot protein existence level 4. J region of the variable domain of immunoglobulin heavy chains that participates in the antigen recognition (PubMed:24600447). Immunoglobulins, also known as antibodies, are membrane-bound or secreted glycoproteins produced by B lymphocytes. In the recognition phase of humoral immunity, the membrane-bound immunoglobulins serve as receptors which, upon binding of a specific antigen, trigger the clonal expansion and differentiation of B lymphocytes into immunoglobulins- secreting plasma cells. Secreted immunoglobulins mediate
   2685..2751    +  CDS            FAPα2 (fragment): fluorogen-activating protein composed of a dimer of the L5-MG single-chain antibody fragment (Szent-Gyorgyi et al., 2008) binds malachite green derivatives to produce red fluorescence
   2745..3044    +  CDS            IGHV4-59 (fragment): HV459_HUMAN - Experimental evidence at protein level: Swiss-Prot protein existence level 1. V region of the variable domain of immunoglobulin heavy chains that participates in the antigen recognition (PubMed:24600447). Immunoglobulins, also known as antibodies, are membrane-bound or secreted glycoproteins produced by B lymphocytes. In the recognition phase of humoral immunity, the membrane-bound immunoglobulins serve as receptors which, upon binding of a specific antigen, trigger the clonal expansion and differentiation of B lymphocytes into immunoglobulins- secreting plasma cells. Secreted im
   3093..3140    +  CDS            IGHJ1 (fragment): HJ01_HUMAN - Protein predicted: Swiss-Prot protein existence level 4. J region of the variable domain of immunoglobulin heavy chains that participates in the antigen recognition (PubMed:24600447). Immunoglobulins, also known as antibodies, are membrane-bound or secreted glycoproteins produced by B lymphocytes. In the recognition phase of humoral immunity, the membrane-bound immunoglobulins serve as receptors which, upon binding of a specific antigen, trigger the clonal expansion and differentiation of B lymphocytes into immunoglobulins- secreting plasma cells. Secreted immunoglobulins mediate
   3195..3911    +  CDS            EGFP: EGFP is a basic (constitutively fluorescent) green fluorescent protein published in 1996, derived from Aequorea victoria. It is reported to be a rapidly-maturing weak dimer with moderate acid sensitivity.
   3958..4182    +  polyA_signal   bGH poly(A) signal: bovine growth hormone polyadenylation signal
   4186..4207    +  promoter       SV40 promoter (fragment): SV40 enhancer and early promoter
   4506..4536    +  rep_origin     M13 ori (fragment): M13 bacteriophage origin of replication; arrow indicates direction of (+) strand synthesis
   4537..4587    -  misc_feature   bom (fragment): basis of mobility region from pBR322
   4614..4718    +  promoter       AmpR promoter: bla
   4719..5579    +  CDS            AmpR: β-lactamase; bla; confers resistance to ampicillin, carbenicillin, and related antibiotics
   5750..6338    +  rep_origin     ori: high-copy-number ColE1/pMB1/pBR322/pUC origin of replication
   6901..6956    -  polyA_signal   β-globin poly(A) signal: rabbit β-globin polyadenylation signal (Gil and Proudfoot, 1987)
   7027..7107    -  CDS            HBB (fragment): HBB_PONPY - Experimental evidence at transcript level: Swiss-Prot protein existence level 2. Involved in oxygen transport from the lung to the various peripheral tissues. From Pongo pygmaeus (Bornean orangutan).
   7121..368     -  CDS            PuroR (across the origin): puromycin N-acetyltransferase; pac from Streptomyces alboniger; confers resistance to puromycin
