[The description below was written by a language model from this plasmid's Addgene catalogue record and pLannotate feature annotations shown in this document.]
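Description:
pSBbi-FAP-GFP-KDEL is a 7.35 kb mammalian expression plasmid built on the pSBbi-puro Sleeping Beauty transposon backbone. It is intended for stable integration of its cargo into the genome of mammalian cells when a Sleeping Beauty transposase is supplied. It is maintained in E. coli through a high-copy ColE1/pUC-type origin and an ampicillin resistance gene (β-lactamase with its own promoter). Stable mammalian integrants are selected with puromycin. The PuroR coding sequence lies on the opposite strand to the main insert and is followed by a rabbit β-globin polyadenylation signal, consistent with the bidirectional layout of this vector series. The promoter driving PuroR and the transposon inverted repeats were not picked up in the automated annotation, so their positions are not documented here.

The payload is a 1.7 kb Gibson-cloned fusion transcribed from the constitutive EF-1α promoter and terminated by a bGH poly(A) signal. It begins with a mouse Igκ leader peptide that directs the protein into the secretory pathway. Next comes dH6.2, a fluorogen-activating protein (FAP). The annotation shows it as two tandem human immunoglobulin heavy-chain variable-like units (IGHV4/IGHJ matches) joined by a short linker resembling one found in other FAP constructs. EGFP is fused downstream, and the construct name indicates a C-terminal KDEL motif, the standard retrieval signal that keeps soluble proteins in the endoplasmic reticulum lumen, although KDEL is not separately annotated. FAPs are antibody-derived domains that bind otherwise dim fluorogenic dyes and make them fluoresce, while EGFP provides a constitutive marker of expression and localisation. The associated work concerns leaflet-specific phospholipid imaging with genetically encoded proximity sensors, which suggests use as an ER-lumen-targeted FAP sensor.
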