Addgene plasmid #242991: pSBbi-FAP-GFP-KDEL
Purpose: Expresses FAP-GFP-KDEL in mammalian cells
Depositing lab: Itay Budin. Depositing organization: University of California, San Diego (UCSD). Publication: Leaflet-specific phospholipid imaging using genetically encoded proximity sensors. Moore WM, Brea RJ, Knittel C, Wrightsman E, Hui B, Lou J, Ancajas CF, Best MD, Obara, CJ Devaraj NK, Budin I. Nat Chem Biol (2025). https://doi.org/10.1038/s41589-025-02021-z. PubMed 38746395.
Backbone
  Vector backbone: pSBbi-puro
  Backbone size w/o insert (bp): 5633
  Total vector size (bp): 7352
  Vector type: Mammalian Expression ; Sleeping Beauty
  Selectable markers: Puromycin
Growth in bacteria
  Bacterial resistance: Ampicillin, 100 μg/mL
  Growth temperature: 37°C
  Growth strain: DH5alpha
  Copy number: High Copy
Gene/Insert
  Gene/Insert name: dH6.2-GFP-KDEL (alt name: FAP-GFP-KDEL)
  Species: H. sapiens (human), Synthetic
  Insert size (bp): 1719
  Promoter: EF-1⍺
  Tag / fusion protein: GFP (C terminal on insert)
  Cloning method: Gibson Cloning
  Sequencing primers: 5′ AGGTGTCGTGAAAACTACC; 3′ GCACAGTCGAGGCTGATCA
Terms and licenses: Academic/Nonprofit Terms; Industry Terms: Not Available to Industry
How to cite: pSBbi-FAP-GFP-KDEL was a gift from Itay Budin (Addgene plasmid # 242991 ; http://n2t.net/addgene:242991 ; RRID:Addgene_242991)
